Addgene plasmid #130941: pLY106
Purpose: Engineered sgRNA-LEA4 (2 BoxB aptamers) generator circuit including promoter Plux2
Depositing lab: Baojun Wang. Depositing organization: University of Edinburgh. Publication: Engineered CRISPRa enables programmable eukaryote-like gene activation in bacteria. Liu Y, Wan X, Wang B. Nat Commun. 2019 Aug 26;10(1):3693. doi: 10.1038/s41467-019-11479-0. PubMed 31451697.
Backbone
  Vector backbone: p15AC
  Backbone manufacturer: p15A vector from pdCas9-bacteria (Plasmid #44249)
  Backbone size w/o insert (bp): 1725
  Total vector size (bp): 3007
  Modifications to backbone: Adding 2 BbsI sites for construction
  Vector type: Bacterial Expression, Synthetic Biology
Growth in bacteria
  Bacterial resistance: Chloramphenicol, 25 μg/mL
  Growth temperature: 37°C
  Growth strain: DH5alpha
  Growth instructions: Culture in the Lennox’s Luria-Bertani (LB) medium (10 g/L peptone, 5 g/L yeast extract, 5 g/L NaCl)
  Copy number: Low Copy
Gene/Insert
  Gene/Insert name: sgRNA-LEA4
  gRNA/shRNA sequence: AGTTATCTCGCTTCGTTCCC
  Species: Synthetic
  Promoter: Plux2
  Cloning method: Restriction Enzyme; 5′ cloning site EcoRI (destroyed during cloning); 3′ cloning site SpeI (destroyed during cloning)
  Sequencing primers: 5′ AACGGTCTGGTTATAGGTACATTGAGCAAC; 3′ GTTCGTAAGCCATTTCCGCTCGCCGCAGTC
Terms and licenses: Academic/Nonprofit Terms; Industry Terms: Not Available to Industry
Depositor comments: The Top10 bacterial strain should be used for downstream applications
How to cite: pLY106 was a gift from Baojun Wang (Addgene plasmid # 130941 ; http://n2t.net/addgene:130941 ; RRID:Addgene_130941)
