[The description below was written by a language model from this plasmid's Addgene catalogue record and pLannotate feature annotations shown in this document.]
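Description:
pLY106 is a small (about 3.0 kb) bacterial expression and synthetic-biology plasmid built on a p15A backbone derived from a dCas9 bacterial vector, modified with two BbsI sites to ease construction. It replicates in E. coli from the p15A origin, listed as low copy, which is compatible with ColE1-type plasmids and so suits multi-plasmid circuits. Selection is by chloramphenicol, through a cat gene driven by its own promoter and followed by a lambda t0 terminator. A short annotated RSF origin fragment is probably only a sequence-similarity match rather than a functional second origin.

The payload is an inducible guide RNA generator. The insert, sgRNA-LEA4, is a synthetic Streptococcus pyogenes-type single guide RNA whose scaffold is interrupted by two boxB hairpins. The feature table shows these interleaved with scaffold fragments on the reverse strand, with one hairpin spanning the sequence origin. BoxB is the RNA aptamer bound by the phage lambda N peptide, so a dCas9-bound guide carrying it can recruit a λN-fused effector protein to the targeted DNA site, consistent with the bacterial CRISPR activation system for which the plasmid was made. According to the record the sgRNA is transcribed from Plux2, although this promoter is not itself annotated in the feature table. The plasmid also carries a luxR coding sequence from Aliivibrio fischeri downstream of a J23119-type constitutive promoter fragment. LuxR is the transcriptional activator that binds the acyl-homoserine lactone autoinducer, so it presumably makes guide production responsive to that signal. A T7Te terminator is also present. The dCas9 and activator components are not encoded here and must be supplied from other constructs.
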