Features (pLannotate 1.2.2; 13 found; start..end, strand, type, name):
    116..143     -  terminator     T7Te terminator: phage T7 early transcription terminator
    151..173     +  promoter       J23119(SpeI) promoter (fragment): bacterial promoter (Registry of Standard Biological Parts BBa J23119) modified to end with an SpeI site
    215..964     +  CDS            luxR: LUXR_ALIFS - Experimental evidence at protein level: Swiss-Prot protein existence level 1. Transcriptional activator of the bioluminescence operon. Binds to the OHHL autoinducer. From Aliivibrio fischeri (Vibrio fischeri).
   1102..1122    -  misc_feature   BioBrick prefix: BioBrick prefix for parts that do not start with "ATG"
   1147..1249    +  promoter       cat promoter: promoter of the E. coli cat gene encoding chloramphenicol acetyltransferase
   1250..1906    +  CDS            cat: CAT_ECOLX - Experimental evidence at protein level: Swiss-Prot protein existence level 1. This enzyme is an effector of chloramphenicol resistance in bacteria. From Escherichia coli. This protein is used as a marker in many commonly used cloning vectors, such as pACYC184.
   1930..2024    +  terminator     lambda t0 terminator: transcription terminator from phage lambda
   2138..2683    +  rep_origin     p15A ori: Plasmids containing the medium-copy-number p15A origin of replication can be propagated in E. coli cells that contain a second plasmid with the ColE1 origin.
   2771..2826    +  rep_origin     RSF ori (fragment): Plasmids containing the RSF 1030 origin of replication can be propagated in E. coli cells that contain additional plasmids with compatible origins.
   2921..2940    -  misc_RNA       gRNA scaffold (fragment): guide RNA scaffold for the Streptococcus pyogenes CRISPR/Cas9 system
   2941..2959    -  protein_bind   boxB: λ N peptide binding site consisting of an RNA hairpin within the N-utliization (nut) site of the λ bacteriophage transcript (Tan and Frankel, 1995) λN peptide
   2959..2995    -  misc_RNA       gRNA scaffold (fragment): guide RNA scaffold for the Streptococcus pyogenes CRISPR/Cas9 system
   2996..7       -  protein_bind   boxB (across the origin): λ N peptide binding site consisting of an RNA hairpin within the N-utliization (nut) site of the λ bacteriophage transcript (Tan and Frankel, 1995) λN peptide
>Addgene plasmid #130941 | pLY106 | addgene full sequence | sequence record 257709 | Addgene NGS Result
AGGGCCCTAGCTCTCAAACGGGAACGAAGCGAGATAACTCTCTAGTTTTATTCGAAAGTAACAAACCATT
TTCTTGCGTAAACCTGTACGATCCTACAGGTCTCTAGTATATAAACGCAGAAAGGCCCACCCGAAGGTGA
GCCAGTGTGATTGACAGCTAGCTCAGTCCTAGGGATTGTGCTAGCTACTAGAGATTAAAGAGGAGAAATA
CTAGATGAAAAACATAAATGCCGACGACACATACAGAATAATTAATAAAATTAAAGCTTGTAGAAGCAAT
AATGATATTAATCAATGCTTATCTGATATGACTAAAATGGTACATTGTGAATATTATTTACTCGCGATCA
TTTATCCTCATTCTATGGTTAAATCTGATATTTCAATCCTAGATAATTACCCTAAAAAATGGAGGCAATA
TTATGATGACGCTAATTTAATAAAATATGATCCTATAGTAGATTATTCTAACTCCAATCATTCACCAATT
AATTGGAATATATTTGAAAACAATGCTGTAAATAAAAAATCTCCAAATGTAATTAAAGAAGCGAAAACAT
CAGGTCTTATCACTGGGTTTAGTTTCCCTATTCATACGGCTAACAATGGCTTCGGAATGCTTAGTTTTGC
ACATTCAGAAAAAGACAACTATATAGATAGTTTATTTTTACATGCGTGTATGAACATACCATTAATTGTT
CCTTCTCTAGTTGATAATTATCGAAAAATAAATATAGCAAATAATAAATCAAACAACGATTTAACCAAAA
GAGAAAAAGAATGTTTAGCGTGGGCATGCGAAGGAAAAAGCTCTTGGGATATTTCAAAAATATTAGGTTG
CAGTGAGCGTACTGTCACTTTCCATTTAACCAATGCGCAAATGAAACTCAATACAACAAACCGCTGCCAA
AGTATTTCTAAAGCAATTTTAACAGGAGCAATTGATTGCCCATACTTTAAAAATTAATAACACTGATAGT
GCTAGTGTAGATCACTACTAGAGCTCGGTACCAAAGACGAACAATAAGACGCTGAAAAGCGTCTTTTTTC
GTTTTGGTCCCTCTAGTATTAATTTTGTCTTCATGCATGAAGACAACTAGGCTCTAGAAGCGGCCGCGAA
TTAGATATCTGGCGAAAATGAGACGTTGATCGGCACGTAAGAGGTTCCAACTTTCACCATAATGAAATAA
GATCACTACCGGGCGTATTTTTTGAGTTATCGAGATTTTCAGGAGCTAAGGAAGCTAAAATGGAGAAAAA
AATCACTGGATATACCACCGTTGATATATCCCAATGGCATCGTAAAGAACATTTTGAGGCATTTCAGTCA
GTTGCTCAATGTACCTATAACCAGACCGTTCAGCTGGATATTACGGCCTTTTTAAAGACCGTAAAGAAAA
ATAAGCACAAGTTTTATCCGGCCTTTATTCACATTCTTGCCCGCCTGATGAATGCTCATCCGGAATTTCG
TATGGCAATGAAAGACGGTGAGCTGGTGATATGGGATAGTGTTCACCCTTGTTACACCGTTTTCCATGAG
CAAACTGAAACGTTTTCATCGCTCTGGAGTGAATACCACGACGATTTCCGGCAGTTTCTACACATATATT
CGCAAGATGTGGCGTGTTACGGTGAAAACCTGGCCTATTTCCCTAAAGGGTTTATTGAGAATATGTTTTT
CGTCTCAGCCAATCCCTGGGTGAGTTTCACCAGTTTTGATTTAAACGTGGCCAATATGGACAACTTCTTC
GCCCCCGTTTTCACCATGGGCAAATATTATACGCAAGGCGACAAGGTGCTGATGCCGCTGGCGATTCAGG
TTCATCATGCCGTTTGTGATGGCTTCCATGTCGGCAGAATGCTTAATGAATTACAACAGTACTGCGATGA
GTGGCAGGGCGGGGCGTAATTTGATATCGAGCTCGCTTGGACTCCTGTTGATAGATCCAGTAATGACCTC
AGAACTCCATCTGGATTTGTTCAGAACGCTCGGTTGCCGCCGGGCGTTTTTTATTGGTGAGAATCCAAGC
ACTAGTAACAACTTATATCGTATGGGGCTGACTTCAGGTGCTACATTTGAAGAGATAAATTGCACTGAAA
TCTAGAAATATTTTATCTGATTAATAAGATGATCTTCTTGAGATCGTTTTGGTCTGCGCGTAATCTCTTG
CTCTGAAAACGAAAAAACCGCCTTGCAGGGCGGTTTTTCGAAGGTTCTCTGAGCTACCAACTCTTTGAAC
CGAGGTAACTGGCTTGGAGGAGCGCAGTCACCAAAACTTGTCCTTTCAGTTTAGCCTTAACCGGCGCATG
ACTTCAAGACTAACTCCTCTAAATCAATTACCAGTGGCTGCTGCCAGTGGTGCTTTTGCATGTCTTTCCG
GGTTGGACTCAAGACGATAGTTACCGGATAAGGCGCAGCGGTCGGACTGAACGGGGGGTTCGTGCATACA
GTCCAGCTTGGAGCGAACTGCCTACCCGGAACTGAGTGTCAGGCGTGGAATGAGACAAACGCGGCCATAA
CAGCGGAATGACACCGGTAAACCGAAAGGCAGGAACAGGAGAGCGCACGAGGGAGCCGCCAGGGGGAAAC
GCCTGGTATCTTTATAGTCCTGTCGGGTTTCGCCACCACTGATTTGAGCGTCAGATTTCGTGATGCTTGT
CAGGGGGGCGGAGCCTATGGAAAAACGGCTTTGCCGCGGCCCTCTCACTTCCCTGTTAAGTATCTTCCTG
GCATCTTCCAGGAAATCTCCGCCCCGTTCGTAAGCCATTTCCGCTCGCCGCAGTCGAACGACCGAGCGTA
GCGAGTCAGTGAGCGAGGAAGCGGAATATATCCCTAGGCCTAGTAGGACCAAAACGAAAAAAGGCCCCCC
TTTCGGGAGGCCTCTTTTCTGGAATTTGGTACCGAGAAGCTTCAAAAAAAGCACCGACTCGGTGCCACTT
GGGCCCTTCTTCAGGGCCCAAGTTGATAACGGACTAGCCTTATTTGAACTTGCTAGGGCCCTTCTTC
